Addgene plasmid #238733: HaloTag-bTrCP Vector
Purpose: Express HaloTag-bTrCP Fusion Protein in Mammalian Cells under a CMV promoter
Depositing lab: Promega Corporation.
Backbone
  Vector backbone: pFN21A HaloTag(R) CMV Flexi(R) Vector
  Vector type: Mammalian Expression
Growth in bacteria
  Bacterial resistance: Ampicillin, 100 μg/mL
  Growth temperature: 37°C
  Growth strain: DH5alpha
  Copy number: High Copy
Gene/Insert
  Gene/Insert name: bTrCP
  Species: H. sapiens (human)
  Mutation: None
  Entrez Gene: BTRC (a.k.a. BETA-TRCP, FBW1A, FBXW1, FBXW1A, FWD1, bTrCP, bTrCP1, betaTrCP)
  Promoter: CMV
  Tag / fusion protein: HaloTag (R) (N terminal on backbone)
  Cloning method: Other
Terms and licenses: Academic/Nonprofit Terms; Industry Terms
How to cite: HaloTag-bTrCP Vector was a gift from Promega Corporation (Addgene plasmid # 238733 ; http://n2t.net/addgene:238733 ; RRID:Addgene_238733)
