[The description below was written by a language model from this plasmid's Addgene catalogue record and pLannotate feature annotations shown in this document.]
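Description:
HaloTag-bTrCP Vector is a 6.5 kb mammalian expression plasmid built on the pFN21A HaloTag CMV Flexi backbone. It produces human bTrCP (BTRC, also called FBXW1A or beta-TrCP1) fused at its N terminus to HaloTag. It is maintained in E. coli from a high-copy ColE1/pUC-type origin and selected through a β-lactamase (AmpR) cassette conferring ampicillin resistance. A ColE1-derived cer site is also annotated, which helps resolve plasmid multimers so that the plasmid is stably inherited as a monomer. No mammalian selection marker is annotated, so the plasmid appears suited mainly to transient transfection.

Expression is driven by the human cytomegalovirus immediate-early enhancer and promoter, followed by a chimeric β-globin/immunoglobulin intron that generally improves transcript processing and expression. A T7 promoter lies just upstream of the open reading frame and could also support in vitro or T7 polymerase-driven transcription. The coding region runs from HaloTag, a modified bacterial dehalogenase that bonds covalently to chloroalkane ligands, through a TEV protease cleavage site, into the unmutated BTRC sequence. An SV40 polyadenylation signal follows. The short fragments annotated downstream (MCS, SET1, T7 terminator, large T antigen and Tn5 transposase pieces) look like backbone remnants rather than functional parts.

BTRC is the substrate-recognition F-box subunit of an SCF E3 ubiquitin ligase that binds phosphorylated targets and directs them to proteasomal degradation. The record gives only expression of the fusion in mammalian cells as the purpose. In general, the HaloTag allows fluorescent labelling, covalent capture or pull-down of the protein and its partners, and the TEV site allows release from the tag.
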