Features (pLannotate 1.2.2; 17 found; start..end, strand, type, name):
    140..517     +  enhancer       CMV enhancer: human cytomegalovirus immediate early enhancer
    519..718     +  promoter       CMV promoter: human cytomegalovirus (CMV) immediate early promoter
    857..989     +  intron         chimeric intron: chimera between introns from human β-globin and immunoglobulin heavy chain genes
   1033..1051    +  promoter       T7 promoter: promoter for bacteriophage T7 RNA polymerase
   1067..1957    +  CDS            HaloTag®: modified bacterial dehalogenase that forms covalent bonds with chloroalkane derivatives
   1970..1990    +  CDS            TEV site: tobacco etch virus (TEV) protease recognition and cleavage site
   2006..3820    +  CDS            BTRC: FBW1A_HUMAN - Also known as BTRCP, FBW1A, FBXW1A. Experimental evidence at protein level: Swiss-Prot protein existence level 1. Substrate recognition component of a SCF (SKP1-CUL1-F-box protein) E3 ubiquitin-protein ligase complex which mediates the ubiquitination and subsequent proteasomal degradation of target proteins. Recognizes and binds to phosphorylated target proteins (PubMed:10066435, PubMed:10497169, PubMed:10644755, PubMed:10835356, PubMed:11238952, PubMed:11359933, PubMed:11994270, PubMed:12791267, PubMed:12902344, PubMed:14603323, PubMed:14681206, PubMed:14988407, PubMed:15448698,
   3829..3884    +  misc_feature   MCS: pUC18/19 multiple cloning site
   3891..3940    +  CDS            SET1 (fragment): solubility-enhancement tag derived from T7 phage gene 10B
   3948..3967    +  terminator     T7 terminator (fragment): transcription terminator for bacteriophage T7 RNA polymerase
   3989..4110    -  polyA_signal   SV40 poly(A) signal: SV40 polyadenylation signal
   4133..4201    -  CDS            large T antigen (fragment): large T antigen from SV40 (simian virus 40)
   4222..4314    -  CDS            tnpA (fragment): TN5P_ECOLX - Also known as tnp. Experimental evidence at protein level: Swiss-Prot protein existence level 1. Mediates transposition of transposon Tn5 by a 'cut and paste' mechanism. First, the monomeric transposase binds the 19 bp inverted DNA repeats flanking the transposon. Then, dimerization of the DNA- bound transposase creates a synaptic DNA complex. After nicking of the first DNA strand, excision of the transposon proceeds through a series of intermediates. The transposase then mediates the insertion of the transposon at a new site by strand transfer. The activity of the wild- type tran
   4357..4461    +  promoter       AmpR promoter: bla
   4462..5322    +  CDS            AmpR: β-lactamase; bla; confers resistance to ampicillin, carbenicillin, and related antibiotics
   5480..6068    -  rep_origin     ori: high-copy-number ColE1/pMB1/pBR322/pUC origin of replication
   6184..6467    +  misc_feature   cer region: ColE1-derived recombination site that helps to maintain plasmids as monomers
>Addgene plasmid #238733 | HaloTag-bTrCP Vector | addgene full sequence | sequence record 479216 | Addgene NGS Result
TCAATATTGGCCATTAGCCATATTATTCATTGGTTATATAGCATAAATCAATATTGGCTATTGGCCATTG
CATACGTTGTATCTATATCATAATATGTACATTTATATTGGCTCATGTCCAATATGACCGCCATGTTGGC
ATTGATTATTGACTAGTTATTAATAGTAATCAATTACGGGGTCATTAGTTCATAGCCCATATATGGAGTT
CCGCGTTACATAACTTACGGTAAATGGCCCGCCTGGCTGACCGCCCAACGACCCCCGCCCATTGACGTCA
ATAATGACGTATGTTCCCATAGTAACGCCAATAGGGACTTTCCATTGACGTCAATGGGTGGAGTATTTAC
GGTAAACTGCCCACTTGGCAGTACATCAAGTGTATCATATGCCAAGTCCGCCCCCTATTGACGTCAATGA
CGGTAAATGGCCCGCCTGGCATTATGCCCAGTACATGACCTTACGGGACTTTCCTACTTGGCAGTACATC
TACGTATTAGTCATCGCTATTACCATGGTGATGCGGTTTTGGCAGTACACCAATGGGCGTGGATAGCGGT
TTGACTCACGGGGATTTCCAAGTCTCCACCCCATTGACGTCAATGGGAGTTTGTTTTGGCACCAAAATCA
ACGGGACTTTCCAAAATGTCGTAATAACCCCGCCCCGTTGACGCAAATGGGCGGTAGGCGTGTACGGTGG
GAGGTCTATATAAGCAGAGCTGGTTTAGTGAACCGTCAGATCACTAGAAGCTTTATTGCGGTAGTTTATC
ACAGTTAAATTGCTAACGCAGTCAGTGCTTCTGACACAACAGTCTCGAACTTAAGCTGCAGAAGTTGGTC
GTGAGGCACTGGGCAGGTAAGTATCAAGGTTACAAGACAGGTTTAAGGAGACCAATAGAAACTGGGCTTG
TCGAGACAGAGAAGACTCTTGCGTTTCTGATAGGCACCTATTGGTCTTACTGACATCCACTTTGCCTTTC
TCTCCACAGGTGTCCACTCCCAGTTCAATTACAGCTCTTAAGGCTAGAGTATTAATACGACTCACTATAG
GGCTAGCAAAGCCACCATGGCAGAAATCGGTACTGGCTTTCCATTCGACCCCCATTATGTGGAAGTCCTG
GGCGAGCGCATGCACTACGTCGATGTTGGTCCGCGCGATGGCACCCCTGTGCTGTTCCTGCACGGTAACC
CGACCTCCTCCTACGTGTGGCGCAACATCATCCCGCATGTTGCACCGACCCATCGCTGCATTGCTCCAGA
CCTGATCGGTATGGGCAAATCCGACAAACCAGACCTGGGTTATTTCTTCGACGACCACGTCCGCTTCATG
GATGCCTTCATCGAAGCCCTGGGTCTGGAAGAGGTCGTCCTGGTCATTCACGACTGGGGCTCCGCTCTGG
GTTTCCACTGGGCCAAGCGCAATCCAGAGCGCGTCAAAGGTATTGCATTTATGGAGTTCATCCGCCCTAT
CCCGACCTGGGACGAATGGCCAGAATTTGCCCGCGAGACCTTCCAGGCCTTCCGCACCACCGACGTCGGC
CGCAAGCTGATCATCGATCAGAACGTTTTTATCGAGGGTACGCTGCCGATGGGTGTCGTCCGCCCGCTGA
CTGAAGTCGAGATGGACCATTACCGCGAGCCGTTCCTGAATCCTGTTGACCGCGAGCCACTGTGGCGCTT
CCCAAACGAGCTGCCAATCGCCGGTGAGCCAGCGAACATCGTCGCGCTGGTCGAAGAATACATGGACTGG
CTGCACCAGTCCCCTGTCCCGAAGCTGCTGTTCTGGGGCACCCCAGGCGTTCTGATCCCACCGGCCGAAG
CCGCTCGCCTGGCCAAAAGCCTGCCTAACTGCAAGGCTGTGGACATCGGCCCGGGTCTGAATCTGCTGCA
AGAAGACAACCCGGACCTGATCGGCAGCGAGATCGCGCGCTGGCTGTCGACGCTCGAGATTTCCGGCGAG
CCAACCACTGAGGATCTGTACTTTCAGAGCGATAACGCGATCGCCATGGACCCGGCCGAGGCGGTGCTGC
AAGAGAAGGCACTCAAGTTTATGTGCTCTATGCCCAGGTCTCTGTGGCTGGGCTGCTCCAGCCTGGCGGA
CAGCATGCCTTCGCTGCGATGCCTGTATAACCCAGGGACTGGCGCACTCACAGCTTTCCAGAATTCCTCA
GAGAGAGAAGACTGTAATAATGGCGAACCCCCTAGGAAGATAATACCAGAGAAGAATTCACTTAGACAGA
CATACAACAGCTGTGCCAGACTCTGCTTAAACCAAGAAACAGTATGTTTAGCAAGCACTGCTATGAAGAC
TGAGAATTGTGTGGCCAAAACAAAACTTGCCAATGGCACTTCCAGTATGATTGTGCCCAAGCAACGGAAA
CTCTCAGCAAGCTATGAAAAGGAAAAGGAACTGTGTGTCAAATACTTTGAGCAGTGGTCAGAGTCAGATC
AAGTGGAATTTGTGGAACATCTTATATCCCAAATGTGTCATTACCAACATGGGCACATAAACTCGTATCT
TAAACCTATGTTGCAGAGAGATTTCATAACTGCTCTGCCAGCTCGGGGATTGGATCATATTGCTGAGAAC
ATTCTGTCATACCTGGATGCCAAATCACTATGTGCTGCTGAACTTGTGTGCAAGGAATGGTACCGAGTGA
CCTCTGATGGCATGCTGTGGAAGAAGCTTATCGAGAGAATGGTCAGGACAGATTCTCTGTGGAGAGGCCT
GGCAGAACGAAGAGGATGGGGACAGTATTTATTCAAAAACAAACCTCCTGACGGGAATGCTCCTCCCAAC
TCTTTTTATAGAGCACTTTATCCTAAAATTATACAAGACATTGAGACAATAGAATCTAATTGGAGATGTG
GAAGACATAGTTTACAGAGAATTCACTGCCGAAGTGAAACAAGCAAAGGAGTTTACTGTTTACAGTATGA
TGATCAGAAAATAGTAAGCGGCCTTCGAGACAACACAATCAAGATCTGGGATAAAAACACATTGGAATGC
AAGCGAATTCTCACAGGCCATACAGGTTCAGTCCTCTGTCTCCAGTATGATGAGAGAGTGATCATAACAG
GATCATCGGATTCCACGGTCAGAGTGTGGGATGTAAATACAGGTGAAATGCTAAACACGTTGATTCACCA
TTGTGAAGCAGTTCTGCACTTGCGTTTCAATAATGGCATGATGGTGACCTGCTCCAAAGATCGTTCCATT
GCTGTATGGGATATGGCCTCCCCAACTGACATTACCCTCCGGAGGGTGCTGGTCGGACACCGAGCTGCTG
TCAATGTTGTAGACTTTGATGACAAGTACATTGTTTCTGCATCTGGGGATAGAACTATAAAGGTATGGAA
CACAAGTACTTGTGAATTTGTAAGGACCTTAAATGGACACAAACGAGGCATTGCCTGTTTGCAGTACAGG
GACAGGCTGGTAGTGAGTGGCTCATCTGACAACACTATCAGATTATGGGACATAGAATGTGGTGCATGTT
TACGAGTGTTAGAAGGCCATGAGGAATTGGTGCGTTGTATTCGATTTGATAACAAGAGGATAGTCAGTGG
GGCCTATGATGGAAAAATTAAAGTGTGGGATCTTGTGGCTGCTTTGGACCCCCGTGCTCCTGCAGGGACA
CTCTGTCTACGGACCCTTGTGGAGCATTCCGGAAGAGTTTTTCGACTACAGTTTGATGAATTCCAGATTG
TCAGTAGTTCACATGATGACACAATCCTCATCTGGGACTTCCTAAATGATCCAGCTGCCCAAGCTGAACC
CCCCCGTTCCCCTTCTCGAACATACACCTACATCTCCAGAGTTTAAACGAATTCGGGCTCGGTACCCGGG
GATCCTCTAGAGTCGACCTGCAGGCATGCAAGCTGATCCGGCTGCTAACAAAGCCCGAAAGGAAGCTGAG
TTGGCTGCTGCCACCGCTGAGCAATAACTAGCATAACCCCTTGGGGCGGCCGCTTCGAGCAGACATGATA
AGATACATTGATGAGTTTGGACAAACCACAACTAGAATGCAGTGAAAAAAATGCTTTATTTGTGAAATTT
GTGATGCTATTGCTTTATTTGTAACCATTATAAGCTGCAATAAACAAGTTAACAACAACAATTGCATTCA
TTTTATGTTTCAGGTTCAGGGGGAGATGTGGGAGGTTTTTTTAAGCAAGTAAAACCTCTACAAATGTGGT
AAAATCGAATTCTAATGGATCCTCTTTGCGCTTGCGTTTTCCCTTGTCCAGATAGCCCAGTAGCTGACAT
TCATCCGGGGTCAGCACCGTTTCTGCGGACTGGCTTTCTACGTAATGGTTTCTTAGACGTCAGGTGGCAC
TTTTCGGGGAAATGTGCGCGGAACCCCTATTTGTTTATTTTTCTAAATACATTCAAATATGTATCCGCTC
ATGAGACAATAACCCTGATAAATGCTTCAATAATATTGAAAAAGGAAGAGTATGAGTATTCAACATTTCC
GTGTCGCCCTTATTCCCTTTTTTGCGGCATTTTGCCTTCCTGTTTTTGCTCACCCAGAAACGCTGGTGAA
AGTAAAAGATGCTGAAGATCAGTTGGGTGCACGAGTGGGTTACATCGAACTGGATCTCAACAGCGGTAAG
ATCCTTGAGAGTTTTCGCCCCGAAGAACGTTTTCCAATGATGAGCACTTTCAAAGTTCTGCTATGTGGCG
CGGTATTATCCCGTATTGACGCCGGGCAAGAGCAACTCGGTCGCCGCATACACTATTCTCAGAATGACTT
GGTTGAGTACTCACCAGTCACAGAAAAGCATCTTACGGATGGCATGACAGTAAGAGAATTATGCAGTGCT
GCCATAACCATGAGTGATAACACTGCGGCCAACTTACTTCTGACAACTATCGGAGGACCGAAGGAGCTAA
CCGCTTTTTTGCACAACATGGGGGATCATGTAACTCGCCTTGATCGTTGGGAACCGGAGCTGAATGAAGC
CATACCAAACGACGAGCGTGACACCACGATGCCTGTAGCAATGGCAACAACGTTGCGCAAACTATTAACT
GGCGAACTACTTACTCTAGCTTCCCGGCAACAATTAATAGACTGGATGGAGGCGGATAAAGTTGCAGGAC
CACTTCTGCGCTCGGCCCTTCCGGCTGGCTGGTTTATTGCTGATAAATCTGGAGCCGGTGAGCGTGGGTC
TCGCGGTATCATTGCAGCACTGGGGCCAGATGGTAAGCCCTCCCGTATCGTAGTTATCTACACGACGGGG
AGTCAGGCAACTATGGATGAACGAAATAGACAGATCGCTGAGATAGGTGCCTCACTGATTAAGCATTGGT
AATTCGAAATGACCGACCAAGCGACGCCCAACCGGTATCAGCTCACTCAAAGGCGGTAATACGGTTATCC
ACAGAATCAGGGGATAACGCAGGAAAGAACATGTGAGCAAAAGGCCAGCAAAAGGCCAGGAACCGTAAAA
AGGCCGCGTTGCTGGCGTTTTTCCATAGGCTCCGCCCCCCTGACGAGCATCACAAAAATCGACGCTCAAG
TCAGAGGTGGCGAAACCCGACAGGACTATAAAGATACCAGGCGTTTCCCCCTGGAAGCTCCCTCGTGCGC
TCTCCTGTTCCGACCCTGCCGCTTACCGGATACCTGTCCGCCTTTCTCCCTTCGGGAAGCGTGGCGCTTT
CTCATAGCTCACGCTGTAGGTATCTCAGTTCGGTGTAGGTCGTTCGCTCCAAGCTGGGCTGTGTGCACGA
ACCCCCCGTTCAGCCCGACCGCTGCGCCTTATCCGGTAACTATCGTCTTGAGTCCAACCCGGTAAGACAC
GACTTATCGCCACTGGCAGCAGCCACTGGTAACAGGATTAGCAGAGCGAGGTATGTAGGCGGTGCTACAG
AGTTCTTGAAGTGGTGGCCTAACTACGGCTACACTAGAAGGACAGTATTTGGTATCTGCGCTCTGCTGAA
GCCAGTTACCTTCGGAAAAAGAGTTGGTAGCTCTTGATCCGGCAAACAAACCACCGCTGGTAGCGGTGGT
TTTTTTGTTTGCAAGCAGCAGATTACGCGCAGAAAAAAAGGATTTCAAGAAGATCCTTTGATCTTTTCTA
CGGGGTCTGACGCTCAGTGGAACGAAAACTCACGTTAAGGGATTTTGGTCATGAGATTATCAAAAAGGAT
CTTCACCTAGATCCTTTTATAGTCCGGAAATACAGGAACGCACGCTGGATGGCCCTTCGCTGGGATGGTG
AAACCATGAAAAATGGCAGCTTCAGTGGATTAAGTGGGGGTAATGTGGCCTGTACCCTCTGGTTGCATAG
GTATTCATACGGTTAAAATTTATCAGGCGCGATTGCGGCAGTTTTTCGGGTGGTTTGTTGCCATTTTTAC
CTGTCTGCTGCCGTGATCGCGCTGAACGCGTTTTAGCGGTGCGTACAATTAAGGGATTATGGTAAATCCA
CTTACTGTCTGCCCTCGTAGCCATCGAGATAAACCGCAGTACTCCGGCCACGATGCGTCCGGCGTAGAGG
ATCGAGATCT
